>Addgene plasmid #229631 | pAAV.RMacL5ET-05.EGFP.BCB3.WPRE | addgene full sequence | sequence record 461589 | Addgene NGS Result
CTGCGCGCTCGCTCGCTCACTGAGGCCGCCCGGGCAAAGCCCGGGCGTCGGGCGACCTTTGGTCGCCCGG
CCTCAGTGAGCGAGCGAGCGCGCAGAGAGGGAGTGGCCAACTCCATCACTAGGGGTTCCTTGTAGTTAAT
GATTAACCCGCCATGCTACTTATCTACGTAGCCATGCTCTAGGAAGATCGGAATTCTGCCTGCATATATA
GCTATCTCCCACGTATTTCCCAAAGCCCCACATAATGCTTCAGTTTGCTAAGGAAAAAATGTTAATTATT
GCAAATGTGTTTAAAACTGTAAAAGTACATTAAATAAACTCTGTAAAGCGTGCAACATTAGTTTCAATGC
TATTGCTTCTGGAGCCCTGTAAAAATCCACATCTTTGCCTTTAAAACTACTGTAAGTGCAAAGACATACT
GTGAGCGCCCTCTTGTGGAGAGGCTCACAGAGGCGGTGCCTGGGCTTCCTGAGCCAGGGCCTGCCCTCCC
GCCAGCTGTCCTTTCAGTGCATGACCTCACCCAGCTTGAAAGCCTGGAAGTACCTTTTGACTCTGTGCCT
CCTTCCTTCCCTCCACAAGCTGGCTCTGATCCTCGCTGCACCTTTCCCTTTCTCCCTCCACCTCAAGCCA
TCTTCCTGCCATGCTTTACCCGGGCCAGGCTCCCTAACCTCTGACCCAGCCTGGCCTCCCTGCCTCCTCC
TAGTTTCCATGCTCTAGCCTGCAGGCAGGAACATCCAAACTGAGCAGCCGGGGTCCCCCCCACCCCCCAC
CCCGCCCCACGCGGCAACTTTGAGCCTGTGCTGGGACAGAGCCTCTAGTTCCTAAATTAGTCCATGAGGT
CAGAGGCAGCACTGCCATTGTAACGCGATTGGAGAGGATCACGTCACCGGACACGCCCCCAGGCATCTCC
CTGGGTCTCCTAAACTTGGCGGGGAGAAGTTTTAGCCCTTAAGTTTTAGCCTTTAACCCCCATATTCAGA
ACTGTGCGAGTTGGCGAAACCCCACAAATCACAACAAACTGTACACAACACCGAGCTAGAGGTGATCTTT
CTTGTCCATTCCACACAGGCCTTAGTAATGCGTCGCCATAGCAACAGTGTCACTAGTAGCACCAGCACTT
CCCCACACCCTCCCCCTCAGGAATCCGTACTCTCCAGTGAACCCCAGAAACCTCTGGAGAGTTCTGGACA
AGGGCGGAACCCACAACTCCGATTACTCAAGGGAGGCGGGGAAGCTCCACCAGACGCGAAACTGCTGGAA
GATTCCTGGCCCCAAGGCCTCCTCCGGCTCGCTGATTGGCCCAGCGGAGAGTGGGCGGGGCCGGTGAAGA
CTCCTTAAAGGCGCAGGGCGGCGAGCAGGTCACCAGACGCTGACAGCTACTCAGAACCAAATCTGGTTCC
ATCCAGAGACAAGCGAAGACAAGAGAAGCAGAGCGAGCGGCGCGTTCCCGATCCTCGGCCAGGACCAGCC
TTCCCCAGAGCATCCCTGCCGCGGAGCGCAACCTTCCCAGGAGCATCCCTGCCGCGGAGCGCAACTTTCC
CCGGAGCATCCACGCCGCGGAGCGCAGCCTTCCAGAAGCAGAGCGCGGCGCCGCTAGCGCCACCATGGTG
AGCAAGGGCGAGGAGCTGTTCACCGGGGTGGTGCCCATCCTGGTCGAGCTGGACGGCGACGTAAACGGCC
ACAAGTTCAGCGTGTCCGGCGAGGGCGAGGGCGATGCCACCTACGGCAAGCTGACCCTGAAGTTCATCTG
CACCACCGGCAAGCTGCCCGTGCCCTGGCCCACCCTCGTGACCACCCTGACCTACGGCGTGCAGTGCTTC
AGCCGCTACCCCGACCACATGAAGCAGCACGACTTCTTCAAGTCCGCCATGCCCGAAGGCTACGTCCAGG
AGCGCACCATCTTCTTCAAGGACGACGGCAACTACAAGACCCGCGCCGAGGTGAAGTTCGAGGGCGACAC
CCTGGTGAACCGCATCGAGCTGAAGGGCATCGACTTCAAGGAGGACGGCAACATCCTGGGGCACAAGCTG
GAGTACAACTACAACAGCCACAACGTCTATATCATGGCCGACAAGCAGAAGAACGGCATCAAGGTGAACT
TCAAGATCCGCCACAACATCGAGGACGGCAGCGTGCAGCTCGCCGACCACTACCAGCAGAACACCCCCAT
CGGCGACGGCCCCGTGCTGCTGCCCGACAACCACTACCTGAGCACCCAGTCCGCCCTGAGCAAAGACCCC
AACGAGAAGCGCGATCACATGGTCCTGCTGGAGTTCGTGACCGCCGCCGGGATCACTCTCGGCATGGACG
AGCTGTACAAGTAAGTTTAAACACAGGGTTAATCATTAACTACAGGCTTCTGCAATACTCGAGCCGCACC
AATACTTCACACTGGACTGGGATGCAGACTATACTGGTGATATGTTGATGACGCCATAATCCTGTTGCGT
TATACCAGAAACCTGTTCCTAATTCAACACGTCCGATTCCATACGTGTGGAGTCGCTCCACGCTAACTAC
ACTCGTCCAACAAGACGTACTTAGGATATGGAAGTCGATCCAATTCCGCATTACCTTGACCTCCTGATAA
GCGTCAAGAAGAGCAGTTGTCACTGATGACCAACGATCGCTTATTCACTCTCAAGCAGTCGTTACTCCGG
TATGATCCAAACTCCTAACCTGCGGACGCTTCCAACACTCTCTGTCCTCCGTTCGTCCGACGATGATGCG
AACTCAGGTGTAGCAGCCAACTCTAGGTGCGAAGACCGCACAAGGTCACTAACTCCGCTTGGTCGATTCC
GTGTACTATGCGAGCGGATCAGTATTGATCGTTCCATCTCTTGACGAATGCGAGTGTATCCTATCGCGGC
CGCGATCGCTCAACCTCTGGATTACAAAATTTGTGAAAGATTGACTGGTATTCTTAACTATGTTGCTCCT
TTTACGCTATGTGGATACGCTGCTTTAATGCCTTTGTATCATGCTATTGCTTCCCGTATGGCTTTCATTT
TCTCCTCCTTGTATAAATCCTGGTTGCTGTCTCTTTATGAGGAGTTGTGGCCCGTTGTCAGGCAACGTGG
CGTGGTGTGCACTGTGTTTGCTGACGCAACCCCCACTGGTTGGGGCATTGCCACCACCTGTCAGCTCCTT
TCCGGGACTTTCGCTTTCCCCCTCCCTATTGCCACGGCGGAACTCATCGCCGCCTGCCTTGCCCGCTGCT
GGACAGGGGCTCGGCTGTTGGGCACTGACAATTCCGTGGTGTTGTCGGGGAAATCATCGTCCTTTCCTTG
GCTGCTCGCCTGTGTTGCCACCTGGATTCTGCGCGGGACGTCCTTCTGCTACGTCCCTTCGGCCCTCAAT
CCAGCGGACCTTCCTTCCCGCGGCCTGCTGCCGGCTCTGCGGCCTCTTCCGCGTCTTCGCCTTCGCCCTC
AGACGAGTCGGATCTCCCTTTGGGCCGCCTCCCCGCGATCGCAGACATGATAAGATACATTGATGAGTTT
GGACAAACCACAACTAGAATGCAGTGAAAAAAATGCTTTATTTGTGAAATTTGTGATGCTATTGCTTTAT
TTGTAACCATTATAAGCTGCAATAAACAAGTTAACAACAACAATTGCATTCATTTTATGTTTCAGGTTCA
GGGGGAGATGTGGGAGGTTTTTTAAAGCAAGTAAAACCTCTACAAATGTGGTAGTCGAAATTCCCGATAA
GGATCTTCCTAGAGCATGGCTACGTAGATAAGTAGCATGGCGGGTTAATCATTAACTACAAGGAACCCCT
AGTGATGGAGTTGGCCACTCCCTCTCTGCGCGCTCGCTCGCTCACTGAGGCCGGGCGACCAAAGGTCGCC
CGACGCCCGGGCTTTGCCCGGGCGGCCTCAGTGAGCGAGCGAGCGCGCAGCCTTAATTAACCTAATTCAC
TGGCCGTCGTTTTACAACGTCGTGACTGGGAAAACCCTGGCGTTACCCAACTTAATCGCCTTGCAGCACA
TCCCCCTTTCGCCAGCTGGCGTAATAGCGAAGAGGCCCGCACCGATCGCCCTTCCCAACAGTTGCGCAGC
CTGAATGGCGAATGGG
[124 nt withheld, positions 4077-4200]
C
[91 nt withheld, positions 4202-4292]
A
[49 nt withheld, positions 4294-4342]
CCTTTGACGTTGGAGTCCACGTTCTTT
[37 nt withheld, positions 4370-4406]
ACCCTATCTCGGTCTATTCTTTTGATTTATAAGGGATTTTGCCGATTTCGGCCTATTGGTTAAAAAATGA
GCTGATTTAACAAAAATTTAACGCGAATTTTAACAAAATATTAACGCTTACAATTTAGGTGGCACTTTTC
GGGGAAATGTGCGCGGAACCCCTATTTGTTTATTTTTCTAAATACATTCAAATATGTATCCGCTCATGAG
ACAATAACCCTGATAAATGCTTCAATAATATTGAAAAAGGAAGAGTATGAGTATTCAACATTTCCGTGTC
GCCCTTATTCCCTTTTTTGCGGCATTTTGCCTTCCTGTTTTTGCTCACCCAGAAACGCTGGTGAAAGTAA
AAGATGCTGAAGATCAGTTGGGTGCACGAGTGGGTTACATCGAACTGGATCTCAACAGCGGTAAGATCCT
TGAGAGTTTTCGCCCCGAAGAACGTTTTCCAATGATGAGCACTTTTAAAGTTCTGCTATGTGGCGCGGTA
TTATCCCGTATTGACGCCGGGCAAGAGCAACTCGGTCGCCGCATACACTATTCTCAGAATGACTTGGTTG
AGTACTCACCAGTCACAGAAAAGCATCTTACGGATGGCATGACAGTAAGAGAATTATGCAGTGCTGCCAT
AACCATGAGTGATAACACTGCGGCCAACTTACTTCTGACAACGATCGGAGGACCGAAGGAGCTAACCGCT
TTTTTGCACAACATGGGGGATCATGTAACTCGCCTTGATCGTTGGGAACCGGAGCTGAATGAAGCCATAC
CAAACGACGAGCGTGACACCACGATGCCTGTAGCAATGGCAACAACGTTGCGCAAACTATTAACTGGCGA
ACTACTTACTCTAGCTTCCCGGCAACAATTAATAGACTGGATGGAGGCGGATAAAGTTGCAGGACCACTT
CTGCGCTCGGCCCTTCCGGCTGGCTGGTTTATTGCTGATAAATCTGGAGCCGGTGAGCGTGGGTCTCGCG
GTATCATTGCAGCACTGGGGCCAGATGGTAAGCCCTCCCGTATCGTAGTTATCTACACGACGGGGAGTCA
GGCAACTATGGATGAACGAAATAGACAGATCGCTGAGATAGGTGCCTCACTGATTAAGCATTGGTAACTG
TCAGACCAAGTTTACTCATATATACTTTAGATTGATTTAAAACTTCATTTTTAATTTAAAAGGATCTAGG
TGAAGATCCTTTTTGATAATCTCATGACCAAAATCCCTTAACGTGAGTTTTCGTTCCACTGAGCGTCAGA
CCCCGTAGAAAAGATCAAAGGATCTTCTTGAGATCCTTTTTTTCTGCGCGTAATCTGCTGCTTGCAAACA
AAAAAACCACCGCTACCAGCGGTGGTTTGTTTGCCGGATCAAGAGCTACCAACTCTTTTTCCGAAGGTAA
CTGGCTTCAGCAGAGCGCAGATACCAAATACTGTTCTTCTAGTGTAGCCGTAGTTAGGCCACCACTTCAA
GAACTCTGTAGCACCGCCTACATACCTCGCTCTGCTAATCCTGTTACCAGTGGCTGCTGCCAGTGGCGAT
AAGTCGTGTCTTACCGGGTTGGACTCAAGACGATAGTTACCGGATAAGGCGCAGCGGTCGGGCTGAACGG
GGGGTTCGTGCACACAGCCCAGCTTGGAGCGAACGACCTACACCGAACTGAGATACCTACAGCGTGAGCT
ATGAGAAAGCGCCACGCTTCCCGAAGGGAGAAAGGCGGACAGGTATCCGGTAAGCGGCAGGGTCGGAACA
GGAGAGCGCACGAGGGAGCTTCCAGGGGGAAACGCCTGGTATCTTTATAGTCCTGTCGGGTTTCGCCACC
TCTGACTTGAGCGTCGATTTTTGTGATGCTCGTCAGGGGGGCGGAGCCTATGGAAAAACGCCAGCAACGC
GGCCTTTTTACGGTTCCTGGCCTTTTGCTGGCCTTTTGCTCACATGTTCTTTCCTGCGTTATCCCCTGAT
TCTGTGGATAACCGTATTACCGCCTTTGAGTGAGCTGATACCGCTCGCCGCAGCCGAACGACCGAGCGCA
GCGAGTCAGTGAGCGAGGAAGCGGAAGAGCGCCCAATACGCAAACCGCCTCTCCCCGCGCGTTGGCCGAT
TCATTAATGCAGCTGGCACGACAGGTTTCCCGACTGGAAAGCGGGCAGTGAGCGCAACGCAATTAATGTG
AGTTAGCTCACTCATTAGGCACCCCAGGCTTTACACTTTATGCTTCCGGCTCGTATGTTGTGTGGAATTG
TGAGCGGATAACAATTTCACACAGGAAACAGCTATGACCATGATTACGCCAGATTTAATTAAGGCCTTAA
TTAGG
Features (pLannotate 1.2.2; 15 found; start..end, strand, type, name):
   1605..2324    +  CDS            EGFP: the original enhanced GFP (Yang et al., 1996) mammalian codon-optimized
   2880..3466    +  misc_feature   WPRE: woodchuck hepatitis virus posttranscriptional regulatory element
   3481..3602    -  polyA_signal   SV40 poly(A) signal: SV40 polyadenylation signal
   3625..3693    -  CDS            large T antigen (fragment): large T antigen from SV40 (simian virus 40)
   3771..3901    +  repeat_region  AAV2 ITR (fragment): inverted terminal repeat of adeno-associated virus serotype 2 inverted
   3915..4072    +  CDS            lacZα (fragment): LacZα fragment of β-galactosidase; lacZ fragment
   4077..4505    +  rep_origin     f1 ori (sequence partly withheld): f1 bacteriophage origin of replication; arrow indicates direction of (+) strand synthesis
   4558..4662    +  promoter       AmpR promoter: bla
   4663..5523    +  CDS            AmpR: β-lactamase; bla; confers resistance to ampicillin, carbenicillin, and related antibiotics
   5694..6282    +  rep_origin     ori: high-copy-number ColE1/pMB1/pBR322/pUC origin of replication
   6465..6557    +  CDS            lacI (fragment): lac repressor; lacI; The lac repressor binds to the lac operator to inhibit transcription in E. coli. This inhibition can be relieved by adding lactose or isopropyl-β-D-thiogalactopyranoside (IPTG).
   6570..6591    +  protein_bind   CAP binding site: CAP binding activates transcription in the presence of cAMP. E. coli catabolite activator protein
   6606..6636    +  promoter       lac promoter: promoter for the E. coli lac operon
   6644..6660    +  protein_bind   lac operator: The lac repressor binds to the lac operator to inhibit transcription in E. coli. This inhibition can be relieved by adding lactose or isopropyl-β-D-thiogalactopyranoside (IPTG). lac repressor encoded by lacI
   6721..130     -  repeat_region  AAV2 ITR (fragment) (across the origin): inverted terminal repeat of adeno-associated virus serotype 2 inverted
