[The description below was written by a language model from this plasmid's Addgene catalogue record and pLannotate feature annotations shown in this document.]
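Description:
pAAV.RMacL5ET-05.EGFP.BCB3.WPRE is an adeno-associated virus transfer plasmid built on the pEMS2115 backbone and catalogued as a mammalian expression vector. It is about 6.7 kb and is propagated in E. coli through a high-copy ColE1/pUC-type origin with ampicillin selection from the β-lactamase gene. The backbone also carries an f1 phage origin and remnants of a lac cloning region (lacZα and lacI fragments, CAP site, lac promoter and operator), which play no part in the payload. Two AAV2 inverted terminal repeats, annotated as fragments, flank the expression cassette. These provide the cis signals needed for replication and packaging of the intervening DNA into recombinant AAV particles when rep, cap and helper functions are supplied in trans.

The synthetic insert, assembled by Gibson cloning, places EGFP under the control of RMacL5ET-05, an enhancer intended to drive expression in layer 5 extratelencephalic projection neurons. It comes from work on machine-learning identification of enhancers in the rhesus macaque genome. The feature table does not annotate the roughly 1.4 kb between the upstream ITR and EGFP, where the enhancer presumably lies. The record does not state whether a minimal promoter accompanies the enhancer. An unannotated stretch between EGFP and the WPRE may hold the "BCB3" element in the name. Its nature is not defined in the record, though the name could indicate a barcode. Downstream, the WPRE boosts transcript stability and expression, and an SV40 polyadenylation signal, annotated on the reverse strand, follows it. The construct is suited to producing AAV for cell-type-targeted fluorescent labelling and for testing enhancer specificity in cortical neurons.
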