Addgene plasmid #229631: pAAV.RMacL5ET-05.EGFP.BCB3.WPRE
Purpose: L5 extratelencephalic projection neuron Enhancer to drive transgene expression
Depositing lab: William Stauffer. Depositing organization: University of Pittsburgh (University, School of Medicine, and Cancer Institute). Publication: Machine learning identification of enhancers in the rhesus macaque genome. He J, Phan BN, Kerkhoff WG, Alikaya A, Hong T, Brull OR, Fredericks JM, Sedorovitz M, Srinivasan C, Leone MJ, Wirfel OM, Brown A, Dauby S, Tittle RK, Lin MK, Hooks BM, Bostan AC, Gharbawie OA, Byrne LC, Pfenning AR, Stauffer WR. Neuron. 2025 May 21;113(10):1548-1561.e8. doi: 10.1016/j.neuron.2025.04.030. PubMed 40403706.
Backbone
  Vector backbone: pEMS2115 (Addgene Plasmid #49140)
  Vector type: Mammalian Expression
Growth in bacteria
  Bacterial resistance: Ampicillin, 100 μg/mL
  Growth temperature: 37°C
  Growth strain: NEB Stable
  Copy number: High Copy
Gene/Insert
  Gene/Insert name: RMacL5ET-05.EGFP.BCB3
  Species: Synthetic
  Cloning method: Gibson Cloning
Terms and licenses: Academic/Nonprofit Terms; Industry Terms: Not Available to Industry
Depositor comments: Please visit https://doi.org/10.1101/2024.12.01.626253 for bioRxiv preprint.
How to cite: pAAV.RMacL5ET-05.EGFP.BCB3.WPRE was a gift from William Stauffer (Addgene plasmid # 229631 ; http://n2t.net/addgene:229631 ; RRID:Addgene_229631)
